Addgene plasmid #49707: pVRb11_3726
Depositing lab: Christopher Voigt. Depositing organization: University of California, San Francisco (UCSF). Publication: Design of orthogonal genetic switches based on a crosstalk map of sigmas, anti-sigmas, and promoters. Rhodius VA, Segall-Shapiro TH, Sharon BD, Ghodasara A, Orlova E, Tabakh H, Burkhardt DH, Clancy K, Peterson TC, Gross CA, Voigt CA. Mol Syst Biol. 2013 Oct 29;9:702. doi: 10.1038/msb.2013.58. PubMed 24169405.
Backbone
  Vector backbone: pVRb
  Vector type: Bacterial Expression, Synthetic Biology
Growth in bacteria
  Bacterial resistance: Kanamycin, 50 μg/mL
  Growth temperature: 37°C
  Growth strain: DH10B
  Copy number: Low Copy
Gene/Insert
  Gene/Insert name: sfgfp
  Species: Aequorea victoria
  Promoter: Pecf11_3726
  Cloning method: Ligation Independent Cloning
  Sequencing primers: 5′ tggcaattccgacgtctaag; 3′ cgttcaccgacaaacaacag
Terms and licenses: Academic/Nonprofit Terms; Industry Terms: Not Available to Industry
How to cite: pVRb11_3726 was a gift from Christopher Voigt (Addgene plasmid # 49707 ; http://n2t.net/addgene:49707 ; RRID:Addgene_49707)
