[The description below was written by a language model from this plasmid's Addgene catalogue record and pLannotate feature annotations shown in this document.]
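Description:
pVRb11_3726 is a low-copy bacterial reporter plasmid of about 4.3 kb, built on the pVRb backbone for synthetic biology work in Escherichia coli. It replicates from the pSC101 origin, which depends on the plasmid-encoded Rep101 (RepA) protein, keeping copy number low. Selection is by kanamycin through the neo/nptII aminoglycoside phosphotransferase gene, which is followed by a lambda t0 terminator. A short tnpA fragment annotated next to the resistance gene is most likely residual Tn5-derived sequence carried along with the kanamycin cassette rather than a functional transposase.

The payload is superfolder GFP (sfgfp), a rapidly maturing green fluorescent protein derived from Aequorea victoria. According to the catalogue entry it is driven by the promoter Pecf11_3726. This promoter is not annotated in the feature table, but it presumably lies in the short region upstream of the sfGFP coding sequence, which begins near position 132. A fragment of a pUC-type multiple cloning site and the rrnB T1 terminator follow the reporter and insulate it from the rest of the plasmid.

The promoter name and the associated publication on orthogonal switches built from sigma factors, anti-sigmas and their promoters indicate that this is an extracytoplasmic function (ECF) sigma-dependent promoter. Fluorescence would therefore report the activity of a cognate ECF sigma factor, which is not encoded on this plasmid and would have to be supplied from a separate construct. The plasmid is suited to measuring promoter activation and crosstalk between sigma factors and promoters, and to testing repression by anti-sigma factors in genetic circuit design.
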