Features (pLannotate 1.2.2; 8 found; start..end, strand, type, name):
    132..845     +  CDS            Superfolder GFP: Superfolder GFP is a basic (constitutively fluorescent) green fluorescent protein published in 2005, derived from Aequorea victoria. It is reported to be a very rapidly-maturing weak dimer.
    859..877     +  misc_feature   MCS (fragment): pUC18/19 multiple cloning site
    890..976     +  terminator     rrnB T1 terminator: Escherichia coli rrnB; transcription terminator T1 from the E. coli rrnB gene
   1511..2461    -  CDS            Rep101: RepA protein needed for replication with the pSC101 origin; rep101
   2509..2731    -  rep_origin     pSC101 ori: low-copy replication origin that requires the Rep101 protein
   3223..3317    -  terminator     lambda t0 terminator: transcription terminator from phage lambda
   3351..4142    -  CDS            neo: KKA2_KLEPN - Also known as kan, nptII. Experimental evidence at protein level: Swiss-Prot protein existence level 1. Resistance to kanamycin, neomycin, paromomycin, ribostamycin, butirosin and gentamicin B. From Klebsiella pneumoniae.
   4174..4293    -  CDS            tnpA (fragment): TN5P_ECOLX - Also known as tnp. Experimental evidence at protein level: Swiss-Prot protein existence level 1. Mediates transposition of transposon Tn5 by a 'cut and paste' mechanism. First, the monomeric transposase binds the 19 bp inverted DNA repeats flanking the transposon. Then, dimerization of the DNA- bound transposase creates a synaptic DNA complex. After nicking of the first DNA strand, excision of the transposon proceeds through a series of intermediates. The transposase then mediates the insertion of the transposon at a new site by strand transfer. The activity of the wild- type tran
>Addgene plasmid #49707 | pVRb11_3726 | depositor full sequence | sequence record 74503 | pVRb11_3726 sequence 4343 bps
TCGTCTTCACCTCGAGGCCTCCACACCGCTCGTCACATCCTGTGATCCACTCTTCATCCCGCTACGTAAC
ACCTCTGCATCGCGAACCAAAACCAGGGATCCTGTCAATTTCCGCGATAGAGGAGGTAAAGATGAGCAAA
GGAGAAGAACTTTTCACTGGAGTTGTCCCAATTCTTGTTGAATTAGATGGTGATGTTAATGGGCACAAAT
TTTCTGTCCGTGGAGAGGGTGAAGGTGATGCTACAAACGGAAAACTCACCCTTAAATTTATTTGCACTAC
TGGAAAACTACCTGTTCCGTGGCCAACACTTGTCACTACTCTGACCTATGGTGTTCAATGCTTTTCCCGT
TATCCGGATCACATGAAACGGCATGACTTTTTCAAGAGTGCCATGCCCGAAGGTTATGTACAGGAACGCA
CTATATCTTTCAAAGATGACGGGACCTACAAGACGCGTGCTGAAGTCAAGTTTGAAGGTGATACCCTTGT
TAATCGTATCGAGTTAAAGGGTATTGATTTTAAAGAAGATGGAAACATTCTTGGACACAAACTCGAGTAC
AACTTTAACTCACACAATGTATACATCACGGCAGACAAACAAAAGAATGGAATCAAAGCTAACTTCAAAA
TTCGCCACAACGTTGAAGATGGTTCCGTTCAACTAGCAGACCATTATCAACAAAATACTCCAATTGGCGA
TGGCCCTGTCCTTTTACCAGACAACCATTACCTGTCGACACAATCTGTCCTTTCGAAAGATCCCAACGAA
AAGCGTGACCACATGGTCCTTCTTGAGTTTGTAACTGCTGCTGGGATTACACATGGCATGGATGAGCTCT
ACAAATAATAAATGTCCAGACCTGCAGGCATGCAAGCCTCTAGAGGCATCAAATAAAACGAAAGGCTCAG
TCGAAAGACTGGGCCTTTCGTTTTATCTGTTGTTTGTCGGTGAACGCTCTCCTGAGTAGGACAAATCCGC
CGCCCTAGACCTAGGGTACGGGTTTTGCTGCCCGCAAACGGGCTGTTCTGGTGTTGCTAGTTTGTTATCA
GAATCGCAGATCCGGCTTCAGGTTTGCCGGCTGAAAGCGCTATTTCTTCCAGAATTGCCATGATTTTTTC
CCCACGGGAGGCGTCACTGGCTCCCGTGTTGTCGGCAGCTTTGATTCGATAAGCAGCATCGCCTGTTTCA
GGCTGTCTATGTGTGACTGTTGAGCTGTAACAAGTTGTCTCAGGTGTTCAATTTCATGTTCTAGTTGCTT
TGTTTTACTGGTTTCACCTGTTCTATTAGGTGTTACATGCTGTTCATCTGTTACATTGTCGATCTGTTCA
TGGTGAACAGCTTTAAATGCACCAAAAACTCGTAAAAGCTCTGATGTATCTATCTTTTTTACACCGTTTT
CATCTGTGCATATGGACAGTTTTCCCTTTGATATCTAACGGTGAACAGTTGTTCTACTTTTGTTTGTTAG
TCTTGATGCTTCACTGATAGATACAAGAGCCATAAGAACCTCAGATCCTTCCGTATTTAGCCAGTATGTT
CTCTAGTGTGGTTCGTTGTTTTTGCGTGAGCCATGAGAACGAACCATTGAGATCATGCTTACTTTGCATG
TCACTCAAAAATTTTGCCTCAAAACTGGTGAGCTGAATTTTTGCAGTTAAAGCATCGTGTAGTGTTTTTC
TTAGTCCGTTACGTAGGTAGGAATCTGATGTAATGGTTGTTGGTATTTTGTCACCATTCATTTTTATCTG
GTTGTTCTCAAGTTCGGTTACGAGATCCATTTGTCTATCTAGTTCAACTTGGAAAATCAACGTATCAGTC
GGGCGGCCTCGCTTATCAACCACCAATTTCATATTGCTGTAAGTGTTTAAATCTTTACTTATTGGTTTCA
AAACCCATTGGTTAAGCCTTTTAAACTCATGGTAGTTATTTTCAAGCATTAACATGAACTTAAATTCATC
AAGGCTAATCTCTATATTTGCCTTGTGAGTTTTCTTTTGTGTTAGTTCTTTTAATAACCACTCATAAATC
CTCATAGAGTATTTGTTTTCAAAAGACTTAACATGTTCCAGATTATATTTTATGAATTTTTTTAACTGGA
AAAGATAAGGCAATATCTCTTCACTAAAAACTAATTCTAATTTTTCGCTTGAGAACTTGGCATAGTTTGT
CCACTGGAAAATCTCAAAGCCTTTAACCAAAGGATTCCTGATTTCCACAGTTCTCGTCATCAGCTCTCTG
GTTGCTTTAGCTAATACACCATAAGCATTTTCCCTACTGATGTTCATCATCTGAGCGTATTGGTTATAAG
TGAACGATACCGTCCGTTCTTTCCTTGTAGGGTTTTCAATCGTGGGGTTGAGTAGTGCCACACAGCATAA
AATTAGCTTGGTTTCATGCTCCGTTAAGTCATAGCGACTAATCGCTAGTTCATTTGCTTTGAAAACAACT
AATTCAGACATACATCTCAATTGGTCTAGGTGATTTTAATCACTATACCAATTGAGATGGGCTAGTCAAT
GATAATTACTAGTCCTTTTCCTTTGAGTTGTGGGTATCTGTAAATTCTGCTAGACCTTTGCTGGAAAACT
TGTAAATTCTGCTAGACCCTCTGTAAATTCCGCTAGACCTTTGTGTGTTTTTTTTGTTTATATTCAAGTG
GTTATAATTTATAGAATAAAGAAAGAATAAAAAAAGATAAAAAGAATAGATCCCAGCCCTGTGTATAACT
CACTACTTTAGTCAGTTCCGCAGTATTACAAAAGGATGTCGCAAACGCTGTTTGCTCCTCTACAAAACAG
ACCTTAAAACCCTAAAGGCTTAAGTAGCACCCTCGCAAGCTCGGGCAAATCGCTGAATATTCCTTTTGTC
TCCGACCATCAGGCACCTGAGTCGCTGTCTTTTTCGTGACATTCAGTTCGCTGCGCTCACGGCTCTGGCA
GTGAATGGGGGTAAATGGCACTACAGGCGCCTTTTATGGATTCATGCAAGGAAACTACCCATAATACAAG
AAAAGCCCGTCACGGGCTTCTCAGGGCGTTTTATGGCGGGTCTGCTATGTGGTGCTATCTGACTTTTTGC
TGTTCAGCAGTTCCTGCCCTCTGATTTTCCAGTCTGACCACTTCGGATTATCCCGTGACAGGTCATTCAG
ACTGGCTAATGCACCCAGTAAGGCAGCGGTATCATCAACAGGCTTACCCGTCTTACTGTCCCTAGTGCTT
GGATTCTCACCAATAAAAAACGCCCGGCGGCAACCGAGCGTTCTGAACAAATCCAGATGGAGTTCTGAGG
TCATTACTGGATCTATCAACAGGAGTCCAAGCGAGCTCTCGAACCCCAGAGTCCCGCTCAGAAGAACTCG
TCAAGAAGGCGATAGAAGGCGATGCGCTGCGAATCGGGAGCGGCGATACCGTAAAGCACGAGGAAGCGGT
CAGCCCATTCGCCGCCAAGCTCTTCAGCAATATCACGGGTAGCCAACGCTATGTCCTGATAGCGGTCCGC
CACACCCAGCCGGCCACAGTCGATGAATCCAGAAAAGCGGCCATTTTCCACCATGATATTCGGCAAGCAG
GCATCGCCATGGGTCACGACGAGATCCTCGCCGTCGGGCATGCGCGCCTTGAGCCTGGCGAACAGTTCGG
CTGGCGCGAGCCCCTGATGCTCTTCGTCCAGATCATCCTGATCGACAAGACCGGCTTCCATCCGAGTACG
TGCTCGCTCGATGCGATGTTTCGCTTGGTGGTCGAATGGGCAGGTAGCCGGATCAAGCGTATGCAGCCGC
CGCATTGCATCAGCCATGATGGATACTTTCTCGGCAGGAGCAAGGTGAGATGACAGGAGATCCTGCCCCG
GCACTTCGCCCAATAGCAGCCAGTCCCTTCCCGCTTCAGTGACAACGTCGAGCACAGCTGCGCAAGGAAC
GCCCGTCGTGGCCAGCCACGATAGCCGCGCTGCCTCGTCCTGCAGTTCATTCAGGGCACCGGACAGGTCG
GTCTTGACAAAAAGAACCGGGCGCCCCTGCGCTGACAGCCGGAACACGGCGGCATCAGAGCAGCCGATTG
TCTGTTGTGCCCAGTCATAGCCGAATAGCCTCTCCACCCAAGCGGCCGGAGAACCTGCGTGCAATCCATC
TTGTTCAATCATGCGAAACGATCCTCATCCTGTCTCTTGATCAGATCTTGATCCCCTGCGCCATCAGATC
CTTGGCGGCAAGAAAGCCATCCAGTTTACTTTGCAGGGCTTCCCAACCTTACCAGAGGGCGCCCCAGCTG
GCAATTCCGACGTCTAAGAAACCATTATTATCATGACATTAACCTATAAAAATAGGCGTATCACGAGGCC
CTT
