>Addgene plasmid #49707 | pVRb11_3726 | depositor partial sequence | sequence record 74092 | pECF promoter
GCCTCCACACCGCTCGTCACATCCTGTGATCCACTCTTCATCCCGCTACGTAACACCTCTGCATCGCGAA
CCAAAACCAG
