>Addgene plasmid #49707 | pVRb11_3726 | depositor partial sequence | sequence record 74093 | pVRb backbone
GGATCCTGTCAATTTCCGCGATAGAGGAGGTAAAGATGAGCAAAGGAGAAGAACTTTTCACTGGAGTTGT
CCCAATTCTTGTTGAATTAGATGGTGATGTTAATGGGCACAAATTTTCTGTCCGTGGAGAGGGTGAAGGT
GATGCTACAAACGGAAAACTCACCCTTAAATTTATTTGCACTACTGGAAAACTACCTGTTCCGTGGCCAA
CACTTGTCACTACTCTGACCTATGGTGTTCAATGCTTTTCCCGTTATCCGGATCACATGAAACGGCATGA
CTTTTTCAAGAGTGCCATGCCCGAAGGTTATGTACAGGAACGCACTATATCTTTCAAAGATGACGGGACC
TACAAGACGCGTGCTGAAGTCAAGTTTGAAGGTGATACCCTTGTTAATCGTATCGAGTTAAAGGGTATTG
ATTTTAAAGAAGATGGAAACATTCTTGGACACAAACTCGAGTACAACTTTAACTCACACAATGTATACAT
CACGGCAGACAAACAAAAGAATGGAATCAAAGCTAACTTCAAAATTCGCCACAACGTTGAAGATGGTTCC
GTTCAACTAGCAGACCATTATCAACAAAATACTCCAATTGGCGATGGCCCTGTCCTTTTACCAGACAACC
ATTACCTGTCGACACAATCTGTCCTTTCGAAAGATCCCAACGAAAAGCGTGACCACATGGTCCTTCTTGA
GTTTGTAACTGCTGCTGGGATTACACATGGCATGGATGAGCTCTACAAATAATAAATGTCCAGACCTGCA
GGCATGCAAGCCTCTAGAGGCATCAAATAAAACGAAAGGCTCAGTCGAAAGACTGGGCCTTTCGTTTTAT
CTGTTGTTTGTCGGTGAACGCTCTCCTGAGTAGGACAAATCCGCCGCCCTAGACCTAGGGTACGGGTTTT
GCTGCCCGCAAACGGGCTGTTCTGGTGTTGCTAGTTTGTTATCAGAATCGCAGATCCGGCTTCAGGTTTG
CCGGCTGAAAGCGCTATTTCTTCCAGAATTGCCATGATTTTTTCCCCACGGGAGGCGTCACTGGCTCCCG
TGTTGTCGGCAGCTTTGATTCGATAAGCAGCATCGCCTGTTTCAGGCTGTCTATGTGTGACTGTTGAGCT
GTAACAAGTTGTCTCAGGTGTTCAATTTCATGTTCTAGTTGCTTTGTTTTACTGGTTTCACCTGTTCTAT
TAGGTGTTACATGCTGTTCATCTGTTACATTGTCGATCTGTTCATGGTGAACAGCTTTAAATGCACCAAA
AACTCGTAAAAGCTCTGATGTATCTATCTTTTTTACACCGTTTTCATCTGTGCATATGGACAGTTTTCCC
TTTGATATCTAACGGTGAACAGTTGTTCTACTTTTGTTTGTTAGTCTTGATGCTTCACTGATAGATACAA
GAGCCATAAGAACCTCAGATCCTTCCGTATTTAGCCAGTATGTTCTCTAGTGTGGTTCGTTGTTTTTGCG
TGAGCCATGAGAACGAACCATTGAGATCATGCTTACTTTGCATGTCACTCAAAAATTTTGCCTCAAAACT
GGTGAGCTGAATTTTTGCAGTTAAAGCATCGTGTAGTGTTTTTCTTAGTCCGTTACGTAGGTAGGAATCT
GATGTAATGGTTGTTGGTATTTTGTCACCATTCATTTTTATCTGGTTGTTCTCAAGTTCGGTTACGAGAT
CCATTTGTCTATCTAGTTCAACTTGGAAAATCAACGTATCAGTCGGGCGGCCTCGCTTATCAACCACCAA
TTTCATATTGCTGTAAGTGTTTAAATCTTTACTTATTGGTTTCAAAACCCATTGGTTAAGCCTTTTAAAC
TCATGGTAGTTATTTTCAAGCATTAACATGAACTTAAATTCATCAAGGCTAATCTCTATATTTGCCTTGT
GAGTTTTCTTTTGTGTTAGTTCTTTTAATAACCACTCATAAATCCTCATAGAGTATTTGTTTTCAAAAGA
CTTAACATGTTCCAGATTATATTTTATGAATTTTTTTAACTGGAAAAGATAAGGCAATATCTCTTCACTA
AAAACTAATTCTAATTTTTCGCTTGAGAACTTGGCATAGTTTGTCCACTGGAAAATCTCAAAGCCTTTAA
CCAAAGGATTCCTGATTTCCACAGTTCTCGTCATCAGCTCTCTGGTTGCTTTAGCTAATACACCATAAGC
ATTTTCCCTACTGATGTTCATCATCTGAGCGTATTGGTTATAAGTGAACGATACCGTCCGTTCTTTCCTT
GTAGGGTTTTCAATCGTGGGGTTGAGTAGTGCCACACAGCATAAAATTAGCTTGGTTTCATGCTCCGTTA
AGTCATAGCGACTAATCGCTAGTTCATTTGCTTTGAAAACAACTAATTCAGACATACATCTCAATTGGTC
TAGGTGATTTTAATCACTATACCAATTGAGATGGGCTAGTCAATGATAATTACTAGTCCTTTTCCTTTGA
GTTGTGGGTATCTGTAAATTCTGCTAGACCTTTGCTGGAAAACTTGTAAATTCTGCTAGACCCTCTGTAA
ATTCCGCTAGACCTTTGTGTGTTTTTTTTGTTTATATTCAAGTGGTTATAATTTATAGAATAAAGAAAGA
ATAAAAAAAGATAAAAAGAATAGATCCCAGCCCTGTGTATAACTCACTACTTTAGTCAGTTCCGCAGTAT
TACAAAAGGATGTCGCAAACGCTGTTTGCTCCTCTACAAAACAGACCTTAAAACCCTAAAGGCTTAAGTA
GCACCCTCGCAAGCTCGGGCAAATCGCTGAATATTCCTTTTGTCTCCGACCATCAGGCACCTGAGTCGCT
GTCTTTTTCGTGACATTCAGTTCGCTGCGCTCACGGCTCTGGCAGTGAATGGGGGTAAATGGCACTACAG
GCGCCTTTTATGGATTCATGCAAGGAAACTACCCATAATACAAGAAAAGCCCGTCACGGGCTTCTCAGGG
CGTTTTATGGCGGGTCTGCTATGTGGTGCTATCTGACTTTTTGCTGTTCAGCAGTTCCTGCCCTCTGATT
TTCCAGTCTGACCACTTCGGATTATCCCGTGACAGGTCATTCAGACTGGCTAATGCACCCAGTAAGGCAG
CGGTATCATCAACAGGCTTACCCGTCTTACTGTCCCTAGTGCTTGGATTCTCACCAATAAAAAACGCCCG
GCGGCAACCGAGCGTTCTGAACAAATCCAGATGGAGTTCTGAGGTCATTACTGGATCTATCAACAGGAGT
CCAAGCGAGCTCTCGAACCCCAGAGTCCCGCTCAGAAGAACTCGTCAAGAAGGCGATAGAAGGCGATGCG
CTGCGAATCGGGAGCGGCGATACCGTAAAGCACGAGGAAGCGGTCAGCCCATTCGCCGCCAAGCTCTTCA
GCAATATCACGGGTAGCCAACGCTATGTCCTGATAGCGGTCCGCCACACCCAGCCGGCCACAGTCGATGA
ATCCAGAAAAGCGGCCATTTTCCACCATGATATTCGGCAAGCAGGCATCGCCATGGGTCACGACGAGATC
CTCGCCGTCGGGCATGCGCGCCTTGAGCCTGGCGAACAGTTCGGCTGGCGCGAGCCCCTGATGCTCTTCG
TCCAGATCATCCTGATCGACAAGACCGGCTTCCATCCGAGTACGTGCTCGCTCGATGCGATGTTTCGCTT
GGTGGTCGAATGGGCAGGTAGCCGGATCAAGCGTATGCAGCCGCCGCATTGCATCAGCCATGATGGATAC
TTTCTCGGCAGGAGCAAGGTGAGATGACAGGAGATCCTGCCCCGGCACTTCGCCCAATAGCAGCCAGTCC
CTTCCCGCTTCAGTGACAACGTCGAGCACAGCTGCGCAAGGAACGCCCGTCGTGGCCAGCCACGATAGCC
GCGCTGCCTCGTCCTGCAGTTCATTCAGGGCACCGGACAGGTCGGTCTTGACAAAAAGAACCGGGCGCCC
CTGCGCTGACAGCCGGAACACGGCGGCATCAGAGCAGCCGATTGTCTGTTGTGCCCAGTCATAGCCGAAT
AGCCTCTCCACCCAAGCGGCCGGAGAACCTGCGTGCAATCCATCTTGTTCAATCATGCGAAACGATCCTC
ATCCTGTCTCTTGATCAGATCTTGATCCCCTGCGCCATCAGATCCTTGGCGGCAAGAAAGCCATCCAGTT
TACTTTGCAGGGCTTCCCAACCTTACCAGAGGGCGCCCCAGCTGGCAATTCCGACGTCTAAGAAACCATT
ATTATCATGACATTAACCTATAAAAATAGGCGTATCACGAGGCCCTT
