>Addgene plasmid #49707 | pVRb11_3726 | addgene partial sequence | sequence record 78037 | psc101-For 5'-GATCAGATCATGATCCCCTGCGCCATCAGATCC-3'
GGCAAGAAAGCCATCCAGTTTACTTTGCAGGGCTTCCCAACCTTACCAGAGGGCGCCCCAGCTGGCAATT
CCGACGTCTAAGAAACCATTATTATCATGACATTAACCTATAAAAATAGGCGTATCACGAGGCCCTTTCG
TCTTCACCTCGAGGCCTCCACACCGCTCGTCACATCCTGTGATCCACTCTTCATCCCGCTACGTAACACC
TCTGCATCGCGAACCAAAACCAGGGATCCTGTCAATTTCCGCGATAGAGGAGGTAAAGATGAGCAAAGGA
GAAGAACTTTTCACTGGAGTTGTCCCAATTCTTGTTGAATTAGATGGTGATGTTAATGGGCACAAATTTT
CTGTCCGTGGAGAGGGTGAAGGTGATGCTACAAACGGAAAACTCACCCTTAAATTTATTTGCACTACTGG
AAAACTACCTGTTCCGTGGCCAACACTTGTCACTACTCTGACCTATGGTGTTCAATGCTTTTCCCGTTAT
CCGGATCACATGAAACGGCATGACTTTTTCAAGAGTGCCATGCCCGAAGGTTATGTACAGGAACGCACTA
TATCTTTCAAAGATGACGGGACCTACAAGACGCGTGCTGAAGTCAAGTTTGAAGGTGATACCCTTGTTAA
TCGTATCGAGTTAAAGGGTATTGATTTTAAAGAAGATGGAAACATTCTTGGACACAAACTCGAGTACAAC
TTTAACTCACACAATGTATACATCACGGCAGACAAACAAAAGAATGGAATCAAAGCTAACTTCAAAATTC
GCCACAACGTTGAAGATGGTTCCGTTCAACTAGCAGACCATTATCAACAAAATACTCCAATTGGCGATGG
CCCTGTCCTTTTACCAGACAACCATTACCTGTCGACACAATCTGTCCTTTCGAAAGATCCCAACGAAAAG
CGTGACCACATGGTCCTT
